>Addgene plasmid #207299 | pHCMV_POWV_PrME | addgene full sequence | sequence record 407424 | Addgene NGS Result
GCGGCCGCTCTAGAGAGCTTGGCCCATTGCATACGTTGTATCCATATCATAATATGTACATTTATATTGG
CTCATGTCCAACATTACCGCCATGTTGACATTGATTATTGACTAGTTATTAATAGTAATCAATTACGGGG
TCATTAGTTCATAGCCCATATATGGAGTTCCGCGTTACATAACTTACGGTAAATGGCCCGCCTGGCTGAC
CGCCCAACGACCCCCGCCCATTGACGTCAATAATGACGTATGTTCCCATAGTAACGCCAATAGGGACTTT
CCATTGACGTCAATGGGTGGAGTATTTACGGTAAACTGCCCACTTGGCAGTACATCAAGTGTATCATATG
CCAAGTACGCCCCCTATTGACGTCAATGACGGTAAATGGCCCGCCTGGCATTATGCCCAGTACATGACCT
TATGGGACTTTCCTACTTGGCAGTACATCTACGTATTAGTCATCGCTATTACCATGGTGATGCGGTTTTG
GCAGTACATCAATGGGCGTGGATAGCGGTTTGACTCACGGGGATTTCCAAGTCTCCACCCCATTGACGTC
AATGGGAGTTTGTTTTGGCACCAAAATCAACGGGACTTTCCAAAATGTCGTAACAACTCCGCCCCATTGA
CGCAAATGGGCGGTAGGCGTGTACGGTGGGAGGTCTATATAAGCAGAGCTCGTTTAGTGAACCGTCAGAT
CGCCTGGACACGCCATCCACGCTGTTTTGACCTCCATAGATGACACCGGGACCGATCCAGCCTCCGGTCG
ACCGATCCTGAGAACTTCAGGGTGAGTTTGGGGACCCTTGATTGTTCTTTCTTTTTCGCTATTGTAAAAT
TCATGTTATATGGAGGGGGCAAAGTTTTCAGGGTGTTGTTTAGAATGGGAAGATGTCCCTTGTATCACCA
TGGACCCTCATGATAATTTTGTTTCTTTCACTTTCTACTCTGTTGACAACCATTGTCTCCTCTTATTTTC
TTTTCATTTTCTGTAACTTTTTCGTTAAACTTTAGCTTGCATTTGTAACGAATTTTTAAATTCACTTTTG
TTTATTTGTCAGATTGTAAGTACTTTCTCTAATCACTTTTTTTTCAAGGCAATCAGGGTATATTATATTG
TACTTCAGCACAGTTTTAGAGAACAATTGTTATAATTAAATGATAAGGTAGAATATTTCTGCATATAAAT
TCTGGCTGGCGTGGAAATATTCTTATTGGTAGAAACAACTACACCCTGGTCATCATCCTGCCTTTCTCTT
TATGGTTACAATGATATACACTGTTTGAGATGAGGATAAAATACTCTGAGTCCAAACCGGGCCCCTCTGC
TAACCATGTTCATGCCTTCTTCTCTTTCCTACAGCTCCTGGGCAACGTGCTGGTTGTTGTGCTGTCTCAT
CATTTTGGCAAAGAATTCGCCACCATGGGATCCGGAGTCGATTGGACATGGATTTTTCTGACCATGGCCC
TCATGACCATGGCTATGGCCACCACCATCCATAGAGATAGGGAGGGCTACATGGTCATGAGGGCTTCCGG
AAGGGACGCCGCTAGCCAAGTGAGGGTGCAAAACGGCACATGTGTGATTCTGGCCACCGATATGGGCGAG
TGGTGTGAGGATTCCATCACCTACAGCTGCGTGACCATTGACCAAGAGGAGGAGCCCGTCGACGTGGACT
GTTTTTGTAGAGGAGTCGATAGGGTGAAACTCGAGTATGGAAGATGCGGCAGACAAGCCGGAAGCAGAGG
CAAGAGATCCGTCGTGATCCCCACCCATGCCCAAAAAGACATGGTCGGAAGGGGCCATGCTTGGCTCAAG
GGCGACAACATTAGAGACCACGTCACAAGAGTGGAGGGCTGGATGTGGAAGAACAAACTGCTGACAGCTG
CCATCGTGGCTCTGGCTTGGCTCATGGTGGACAGCTGGATGGCTAGAGTGACAGTGATTCTGCTGGCTCT
GTCTCTGGGACCCGTGTACGCTACAAGGTGCACCCATCTGGAAAATAGAGATTTCGTGACCGGCACACAA
GGCACAACAAGAGTGTCTCTGGTGCTCGAGCTGGGCGGATGCGTGACAATCACAGCTGAGGGCAAGCCTA
GCATCGACGTGTGGCTCGAGGACATCTTCCAAGAGAGCCCCGCCGAGACAAGGGAATACTGCCTCCACGC
TAAGCTGACAAACACCAAGGTGGAGGCCAGATGCCCTACAACCGGACCCGCCACACTGCCCGAAGAACAC
CAAGCCAACATGGTCTGCAAGAGAGACCAGAGCGATAGGGGATGGGGCAACCATTGTGGCTTTTTCGGCA
AAGGCTCCATCGTGGCTTGTGCCAAATTCGAGTGCGAAGAGGCCAAGAAGGCCGTCGGCCATGTGTACGA
CAGCACAAAAATCACCTACGTGGTGAAAGTGGAGCCCCACACCGGAGACTATCTCGCCGCTAACGAGACC
AATTCCAATAGAAAGAGCGCCCAGTTCACAGTCGCCTCCGAGAAGGTGATTCTGAGGCTGGGCGATTATG
GCGACGTGTCTCTGACATGCAAAGTCGCTAGCGGCATCGATGTGGCTCAGACCGTGGTGATGTCTCTGGA
TAGCTCCAAGGATCATCTGCCTAGCGCTTGGCAAGTCCACAGAGACTGGTTCGAGGATCTGGCTCTGCCT
TGGAAGCACAAGGACAACCAAGACTGGAACTCCGTGGAGAAGCTCGTGGAGTTCGGCCCCCCTCACGCCG
TGAAGATGGACGTCTTTAATCTGGGAGACCAGACCGCTGTGCTGCTGAAATCTCTGGCCGGCGTGCCTCT
GGCCTCCGTGGAGGGACAAAAGTATCATCTGAAGAGCGGCCATGTGACATGCGACGTGGGCCTCGAGAAG
CTCAAGCTCAAAGGCACCACCTACAGCATGTGCGATAAGGCCAAGTTCAAGTGGAAAAGGGTGCCCGTGG
ACAGCGGACACGATACAGTCGTGATGGAGGTCTCCTACACCGGCTCCGATAAACCTTGCAGAATCCCCGT
GAGAGCTGTGGCCCATGGCGTCCCCGCTGTGAATGTGGCCATGCTCATCACCCCTAACCCCACCATCGAA
ACCAATGGCGGCGGCTTTATCGAAATGCAACTGCCCCCCGGCGACAATATCATCTACGTGGGCGATCTGT
CCCAGCAGTGGTTCCAGAAGGGCTCCACCATCGGCAGAATGTTCGAAAAGACCAGAAGAGGACTCGAGAG
ACTGTCCGTGGTCGGCGAGCACGCTTGGGACTTTGGCAGCGTCGGCGGAGTCCTCAGCTCCGTGGGCAAG
GCTATCCACACCGTGCTGGGAGGAGCCTTCAACACACTGTTCGGAGGAGTGGGCTTCATCCCTAAGATGC
TGCTGGGCGTGGCTCTGGTCTGGCTCGGACTGAACGCCAGAAACCCCACCATGTCCATGACCTTTCTCGC
CGTGGGCGCTCTGACACTCATGATGACCATGGGCGTCGGCGCTTGATGTCTTCCTGGAGCTCCAGTCATT
GACTATAACGTCTCAGATCTTTTTCCCTCTGCCAAAAATTATGGGGACATCATGAAGCCCCTTGAGCATC
TGACTTCTGGCTAATAAAGGAAATTTATTTTCATTGCAATAGTGTGTTGGAATTTTTTGTGTCTCTCACT
CGGAAGGACATATGGGAGGGCAAATCATTTAAAACATCAGAATGAGTATTTGGTTTAGAGTTTGGCAACA
TATGCCCATATGCTGGCTGCCATGAACAAAGGTTGGCTATAAAGAGGTCATCAGTATATGAAACAGCCCC
CTGCTGTCCATTCCTTATTCCATAGAAAAGCCTTGACTTGAGGTTAGATTTTTTTTATATTTTGTTTTGT
GTTATTTTTTTCTTTAACATCCCTAAAATTTTCCTTACATGTTTTACTAGCCAGATTTTTCCTCCTCTCC
TGACTACTCCCAGTCATAGCTGTCCCTCTTCTCTTATGGAGATCCCTCGACGGATCGGCCGCAATTCGTA
ATCATGTCATAGCTGTTTCCTGTGTGAAATTGTTATCCGCTCACAATTCCACACAACATACGAGCCGGAA
GCATAAAGTGTAAAGCCTGGGGTGCCTAATGAGTGAGCTAACTCACATTAATTGCGTTGCGCTCACTGCC
CGCTTTCCAGTCGGGAAACCTGTCGTGCCAGCTGCATTAATGAATCGGCCAACGCGCGGGGAGAGGCGGT
TTGCGTATTGGGCGCTCTTCCGCTTCCTCGCTCACTGACTCGCTGCGCTCGGTCGTTCGGCTGCGGCGAG
CGGTATCAGCTCACTCAAAGGCGGTAATACGGTTATCCACAGAATCAGGGGATAACGCAGGAAAGAACAT
GTGAGCAAAAGGCCAGCAAAAGGCCAGGAACCGTAAAAAGGCCGCGTTGCTGGCGTTTTTCCATAGGCTC
CGCCCCCCTGACGAGCATCACAAAAATCGACGCTCAAGTCAGAGGTGGCGAAACCCGACAGGACTATAAA
GATACCAGGCGTTTCCCCCTGGAAGCTCCCTCGTGCGCTCTCCTGTTCCGACCCTGCCGCTTACCGGATA
CCTGTCCGCCTTTCTCCCTTCGGGAAGCGTGGCGCTTTCTCATAGCTCACGCTGTAGGTATCTCAGTTCG
GTGTAGGTCGTTCGCTCCAAGCTGGGCTGTGTGCACGAACCCCCCGTTCAGCCCGACCGCTGCGCCTTAT
CCGGTAACTATCGTCTTGAGTCCAACCCGGTAAGACACGACTTATCGCCACTGGCAGCAGCCACTGGTAA
CAGGATTAGCAGAGCGAGGTATGTAGGCGGTGCTACAGAGTTCTTGAAGTGGTGGCCTAACTACGGCTAC
ACTAGAAGAACAGTATTTGGTATCTGCGCTCTGCTGAAGCCAGTTACCTTCGGAAAAAGAGTTGGTAGCT
CTTGATCCGGCAAACAAACCACCGCTGGTAGCGGTGGTTTTTTTGTTTGCAAGCAGCAGATTACGCGCAG
AAAAAAAGGATCTCAAGAAGATCCTTTGATCTTTTCTACGGGGTCTGACGCTCAGTGGAACGAAAACTCA
CGTTAAGGGATTTTGGTCATGAGATTATCAAAAAGGATCTTCACCTAGATCCTTTTAAATTAAAAATGAA
GTTTTAAATCAATCTAAAGTATATATGAGTAAACTTGGTCTGACAGTTACCAATGCTTAATCAGTGAGGC
ACCTATCTCAGCGATCTGTCTATTTCGTTCATCCATAGTTGCCTGACTCCCCGTCGTGTAGATAACTACG
ATACGGGAGGGCTTACCATCTGGCCCCAGTGCTGCAATGATACCGCGAGACCCACGCTCACCGGCACCAG
ATTTATCAGCAATAAACCAGCCAGCCGGAAGGGCCGAGCGCAGAAGTGGTCCTGCAACTTTATCCGCCTC
CATCCAGTCTATTAATTGTTGCCGGGAAGCTAGAGTAAGTAGTTCGCCAGTTAATAGTTTGCGCAACGTT
GTTGCCATTGCTACAGGCATCGTGGTGTCACGCTCGTCGTTTGGTATGGCTTCATTCAGCTCCGGTTCCC
AACGATCAAGGCGAGTTACATGATCCCCCATGTTGTGCAAAAAAGCGGTTAGCTCCTTCGGTCCTCCGAT
CGTTGTCAGAAGTAAGTTGGCCGCAGTGTTATCACTCATGGTTATGGCAGCACTGCATAATTCTCTTACT
GTCATGCCATCCGTAAGATGCTTTTCTGTGACTGGTGAGTACTCAACCAAGTCATTCTGAGAATAGTGTA
TGCGGCGACCGAGTTGCTCTTGCCCGGCGTCAATACGGGATAATACCGCGCCACATAGCAGAACTTTAAA
AGTGCTCATCATTGGAAAACGTTCTTCGGGGCGAAAACTCTCAAGGATCTTACCGCTGTTGAGATCCAGT
TCGATGTAACCCACTCGTGCACCCAACTGATCTTCAGCATCTTTTACTTTCACCAGCGTTTCTGGGTGAG
CAAAAACAGGAAGGCAAAATGCCGCAAAAAAGGGAATAAGGGCGACACGGAAATGTTGAATACTCATACT
CTTCCTTTTTCAATATTATTGAAGCATTTATCAGGGTTATTGTCTCATGAGCGGATACATATTTGAATGT
ATTTAGAAAAATAAACAAATAGGGGTTCCGCGCACATTTCCCCGAAAAGTGCCACCTAAATTGTAAGCGT
TAATATTTTGTTAAAATTCGCGTTAAATTTTTGTTAAATCAGCTCATTTTTTAACCAATAGGCCGAAATC
GGCAAAATCCCTTATAAATCAAAAGAATAGACCGAGATAGGGT
[37 nt withheld, positions 6274-6310]
AAAGAACGTGGACTCCAACGTCAAAGG
[49 nt withheld, positions 6338-6386]
T
[91 nt withheld, positions 6388-6478]
G
[124 nt withheld, positions 6480-6603]
CCCATTCGCCATTCAGGCTGCGCAACTGTTGGGAAGGGCGATCGGTGCGGGCCTCTTCGCTATTACGCCA
GCTGGCGAAAGGGGGATGTGCTGCAAGGCGATTAAGTTGGGTAACGCCAGGGTTTTCCCAGTCACGACGT
TGTAAAACGACGGCCAGTGAGCGCGCGTAATACGACTCACTATAGGGCGAATTGGAGCTCCACCGCGGTG
Features (pLannotate 1.2.2; 16 found; start..end, strand, type, name):
     97..476     +  enhancer       CMV enhancer: human cytomegalovirus immediate early enhancer
    477..680     +  promoter       CMV promoter: human cytomegalovirus (CMV) immediate early promoter
    792..1364    +  intron         β-globin intron: intron from rabbit β-globin gene
   1437..3473    +  CDS            POLG_LANVY (fragment): Experimental evidence at protein level: Swiss-Prot protein existence level 1. Envelope protein E binding to host cell surface receptor is followed by virus internalization through clathrin-mediated endocytosis. Envelope protein E is subsequently involved in membrane fusion between virion and host late endosomes. Synthesized as a homodimer with prM which acts as a chaperone for envelope protein E. After cleavage of prM, envelope protein E dissociate from small envelope protein M and homodimerizes (By similarity). From Langat virus (strain Yelantsev).
   3583..3638    +  polyA_signal   β-globin poly(A) signal: rabbit β-globin polyadenylation signal (Gil and Proudfoot, 1987)
   4020..4036    -  protein_bind   lac operator: The lac repressor binds to the lac operator to inhibit transcription in E. coli. This inhibition can be relieved by adding lactose or isopropyl-β-D-thiogalactopyranoside (IPTG). lac repressor encoded by lacI
   4044..4074    -  promoter       lac promoter: promoter for the E. coli lac operon
   4089..4110    -  protein_bind   CAP binding site: CAP binding activates transcription in the presence of cAMP. E. coli catabolite activator protein
   4123..4215    -  CDS            lacI (fragment): lac repressor; lacI; The lac repressor binds to the lac operator to inhibit transcription in E. coli. This inhibition can be relieved by adding lactose or isopropyl-β-D-thiogalactopyranoside (IPTG).
   4398..4986    -  rep_origin     ori: high-copy-number ColE1/pMB1/pBR322/pUC origin of replication
   5157..6017    -  CDS            AmpR: β-lactamase; bla; confers resistance to ampicillin, carbenicillin, and related antibiotics
   6018..6122    -  promoter       AmpR promoter: bla
   6175..6603    -  rep_origin     f1 ori (sequence partly withheld): f1 bacteriophage origin of replication; arrow indicates direction of (+) strand synthesis
   6608..6763    -  CDS            lacZα (fragment): LacZα fragment of β-galactosidase; lacZ fragment
   6771..6789    +  promoter       T7 promoter: promoter for bacteriophage T7 RNA polymerase
   6798..14      +  misc_feature   MCS (fragment) (across the origin): pBluescript multiple cloning site
