[The description below was written by a language model from this plasmid's Addgene catalogue record and pLannotate feature annotations shown in this document.]
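Description:
pHCMV_POWV_PrME is a mammalian expression plasmid built on the pHCMV backbone that drives production of the prM and E (PrME) structural glycoproteins of the tick-borne Powassan virus. The roughly 2 kb insert was made synthetically with mammalian codon optimization and cloned between EcoRI and BglII sites, both of which remain intact. The full sequence is about 6.8 kb, matching the stated backbone plus insert sizes. In bacteria the plasmid replicates from a high-copy ColE1/pUC-type origin and is selected with ampicillin through the β-lactamase gene. An f1 phage origin, a T7 promoter, and fragments of lacZα, lacI, the lac promoter/operator and a pBluescript polylinker are cloning-vector remnants with no evident role in expression.

The expression cassette consists of the human cytomegalovirus immediate-early enhancer and promoter, followed by a rabbit β-globin intron that promotes efficient mRNA processing and expression, then the PrME open reading frame and a rabbit β-globin polyadenylation signal. The automated annotation labels the coding region as a fragment of the Langat virus polyprotein. This reflects homology-based matching to a related tick-borne flavivirus rather than the actual source, which the catalogue entry gives as Powassan virus. In flaviviruses, prM acts as a chaperone for E, the protein responsible for receptor binding and endosomal membrane fusion, so co-expressing them from one reading frame yields functional envelope complexes. No epitope tags, reporters or mammalian selection markers are annotated. The stated purpose is simply mammalian expression of PrME. The associated publication concerns modular envelope design for cell type-specific delivery, which suggests use as an envelope expression plasmid in that setting, though the record gives no further detail.
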