Addgene plasmid #207299: pHCMV_POWV_PrME
Purpose: Mammalian expression of Tick-borne powassan virus PrME protein
Depositing lab: Feng Zhang. Publication: Cell type-specific delivery by modular envelope design. Strebinger D, Frangieh CJ, Friedrich MJ, Faure G, Macrae RK, Zhang F. Nat Commun. 2023 Aug 23;14(1):5141. doi: 10.1038/s41467-023-40788-8. PubMed 37612276.
Backbone
  Vector backbone: pHCMV
  Backbone manufacturer: Clontech
  Backbone size w/o insert (bp): 4764
  Vector type: Mammalian Expression
Growth in bacteria
  Bacterial resistance: Ampicillin, 100 μg/mL
  Growth temperature: 37°C
  Growth strain: NEB Stable
  Copy number: High Copy
Gene/Insert
  Gene/Insert name: POWV_PrME
  Species: Tick-borne powassan virus
  Insert size (bp): 2049
  Mutation: mammalian codon optimization
  Entrez Gene: POLY (a.k.a. POWVgp1)
  Promoter: CMV promoter
  Cloning method: Restriction Enzyme; 5′ cloning site EcoRI (not destroyed); 3′ cloning site BglII (not destroyed)
Resource information
  A portion of this plasmid was derived from a plasmid made by: synthesis
Terms and licenses: Academic/Nonprofit Terms; Industry Terms: Not Available to Industry
How to cite: pHCMV_POWV_PrME was a gift from Feng Zhang (Addgene plasmid # 207299 ; http://n2t.net/addgene:207299 ; RRID:Addgene_207299)
